>Addgene plasmid #109995 | pHH0103_CAPNS1_EF-hand_8+EF-hand_5 | addgene full sequence | sequence record 215483 | Addgene NGS Result
TTGACAATTAATCATCGGCTCGTATAATGTGTGGAATTGTGAGCGGATAACAATTTCACACAGGAAACAG
CCAGTCCGTTTAGGTGTTTTCACGAGCACTTCACCAACAAGGACCATAGATTATGAAAATCGAAGAACAC
CATCACCATCACCATTCCAGCGGTAAGCTTATGTCCCCTATACTAGGTTATTGGAAAATTAAGGGCCTTG
TGCAACCCACTCGACTTCTTTTGGAATATCTTGAAGAAAAATATGAAGAGCATTTGTATGAGCGCGATGA
AGGTGATAAATGGCGAAACAAAAAGTTTGAATTGGGTTTGGAGTTTCCCAATCTTCCTTATTATATTGAT
GGTGATGTTAAATTAACACAGTCTATGGCCATCATACGTTATATAGCTGACAAGCACAACATGTTGGGTG
GTTGTCCAAAAGAGCGTGCAGAGATTTCAATGCTTGAAGGAGCGGTTTTGGATATTAGATACGGTGTTTC
GAGAATTGCATATAGTAAAGACTTTGAAACTCTCAAAGTTGATTTTCTTAGCAAGCTACCTGAAATGCTG
AAAATGTTCGAAGATCGTTTATGTCATAAAACATATTTAAATGGTGATCATGTAACCCATCCTGACTTCA
TGTTGTATGACGCTCTTGATGTTGTTTTATACATGGACCCAATGTGCCTGGATGCGTTCCCAAAATTAGT
TTGTTTTAAAAAACGTATTGAAGCTATCCCACAAATTGATAAGTACTTGAAATCCAGCAAGTATATAGCA
TGGCCTTTGCAGGGCTGGCAAGCCACGTTTGGTGGTGGCGACCATCCTCCAAAATCGGATCTGGAAGTTC
TGTTCCAGGGGCCCCTGTCCAGCGGTCTGGTTCCGCGTGGTTCCGGTACCGCGGCCCAGCCGGCCATGTT
TCTGGTCAACAGCTTCCTGAAAGGCGGTGGCGGTGGCGGTGGCGGTGGCGGTGGCCTGGGTGGCGGTCTG
GGCAATGTTCTGGGCGGTCTGATTTCTGGTGCGGGCGGTGGCGGTGGCGGTGGCGGTGGCGGTGGCGGTG
GCGGTGGCGGTGGCGGTGGCGGTACGGCCATGCGTATCCTGGGCGGTGTGATTAGTGCAATCTCCGAAGC
GGCGGCACAGTATAACCCGGAACCGCCGCCGCCGCGTACCCATTACAGCAACATTGAAGCCAATGAATCT
GAAGAAGTTCGCCAGTTTCGTCGCCTGTTCGCCCAACTGGCAGGCGATGACATGGAAGTCTCAGCAACCG
AACTGATGAACATTCTGAATAAAGTGGTTACCCGTCACCCGGATCTGAAAACGGACGGCTTTGGTATCGA
TACCTGCCGCAGTATGGTCGCCGTGATGGATTCCGACACCACGGGCAAACTGGGTTTTGAAGAATTCAAA
TACCTGTGGAACAACATCAAACGTTGGCAGGCTATCTACAAACAATTTGATACCGACCGCTCCGGCACGA
TTTGCAGCTCTGAACTGCCGGGCGCGTTTGAAGCTGCGGGTTTCCATCTGAACGAACACCTGTATAATAT
GATTATCCGTCGCTACTCAGATGAATCGGGTAACATGGATTTTGACAATTTCATCTCATGTCTGGTGCGT
CTGGATGCTATGTTTCGCGCGTTCAAATCGCTGGATAAAGACGGCACGGGTCAGATTCAAGTTAATATCC
AGGAATGGCTGCAACTGACCATGTATAGCGCGGCCGCATA
[142 nt withheld, positions 1721-1862]
C
[98 nt withheld, positions 1864-1961]
AGTTTGTACTGGTGACGAAACTCAGTGTCTAGCTAGAGTGGC
[149 nt withheld, positions 2004-2152]
T
[41 nt withheld, positions 2154-2194]
T
[62 nt withheld, positions 2196-2257]
A
[35 nt withheld, positions 2259-2293]
CCTCCCTCAATCGGTTGAATGTCGCCCTTTTGTCTTTGGCGCTGGTAAACCATATGAA
[86 nt withheld, positions 2352-2437]
T
[54 nt withheld, positions 2439-2492]
CTAGCGCCGCCCTATACCTTGTCTGCCTCCCCGCGTTGCGTCGCGGTGCATGGAGCCGGGCCACCTCGAC
CTGAATGGAAGCCGGCGGCACCTCGCTAACGGATTCACCACTCCAAGAATTGGAGCCAATCAATTCTTGC
GGAGAACTGTGAATGCGCAAACCAACCCTTGGCAGAACATATCCATCGCGTCCGCCATCTCCAGCAGCCG
CACGCGGCGCATCTCGGGCAGCGTTGGGTCCTGGCCACGGGTGCGCATGATCGTGCTCCTGTCGTTGAGG
ACCCGGCTAGGCTGGCGGGGTTGCCTTACTGGTTAGCAGAATGAATCACCGATACGCGAGCGAACGTGAA
GCGACTGCTGCTGCAAAACGTCTGCGACCTGAGCAACAACATGAATGGTCTTCGGTTTCCGTGTTTCGTA
AAGTCTGGAAACGCGGAAGTCAGCGCCCTGCACCATTATGTTCCGGATCTGCATCGCAGGATGCTGCTGG
CTACCCTGTGGAACACCTACATCTGTATTAACGAAGCGCTGGCATTGACCCTGAGTGATTTTTCTCTGGT
CCCGCCGCATCCATACCGCCAGTTGTTTACCCTCACAACGTTCCAGTAACCGGGCATGTTCATCATCAGT
AACCCGTATCGTGAGCATCCTCTCTCGTTTCATCGGTATCATTACCCCCATGAACAGAAATCCCCCTTAC
ACGGAGGCATCAGTGACCAAACAGGAAAAAACCGCCCTTAACATGGCCCGCTTTATCAGAAGCCAGACAT
TAACGCTTCTGGAGAAACTCAACGAGCTGGACGCGGATGAACAGGCAGACATCTGTGAATCGCTTCACGA
CCACGCTGATGAGCTTTACCGCAGGATCCGCGAAATTGTAAGCGTTAATATTTTGTTAAAATTCGCGTTA
AATTTTTGTTAAATCAGCTCATTTTTTAACCAATAGGCCGAAATCGGCAAAATCCCTTATAAATCAAAAG
AATAGACCGAGATAGGGT
[37 nt withheld, positions 3491-3527]
AAAGAACGTGGACTCCAACGTCAAAGG
[49 nt withheld, positions 3555-3603]
T
[91 nt withheld, positions 3605-3695]
G
[124 nt withheld, positions 3697-3820]
CGCGGATCCTGCCTCGCGCGTTTCGGTGATGACGGTGAAAACCTCTGACACATGCAGCTCCCGGAGACGG
TCACAGCTTGTCTGTAAGCGGATGCCGGGAGCAGACAAGCCCGTCAGGGCGCGTCAGCGGGTGTTGGCGG
GTGTCGGGGCGCAGCCATGACCCAGTCACGTAGCGATAGCGGAGTGTATACTGGCTTAACTATGCGGCAT
CAGAGCAGATTGTACTGAGAGTGCACCATATGCGGTGTGAAATACCGCACAGATGCGTAAGGAGAAAATA
CCGCATCAGGCGCTCTTCCGCTTCCTCGCTCACTGACTCGCTGCGCTCGGTCGTTCGGCTGCGGCGAGCG
GTATCAGCTCACTCAAAGGCGGTAATACGGTTATCCACAGAATCAGGGGATAACGCAGGAAAGAACATGT
GAGCAAAAGGCCAGCAAAAGGCCAGGAACCGTAAAAAGGCCGCGTTGCTGGCGTTTTTCCATAGGCTCCG
CCCCCCTGACGAGCATCACAAAAATCGACGCTCAAGTCAGAGGTGGCGAAACCCGACAGGACTATAAAGA
TACCAGGGTTTCCCCCTGGAAGCTCCCTCGTGCGCTCTCCTGTTCCGACCCTGCCGCTTACCGGATACCT
GTCCGCCTTTCTCCCTTCGGGAAGCGTGGCGCTTTCTCATAGCTCACGCTGTAGGTATCTCAGTTCGGTG
TAGGTCGTTCGCTCCAAGCTGGGCTGTGTGCACGAACCCCCCGTTCAGCCCGACCGCTGCGCCTTATCCG
GTAACTATCGTCTTGAGTCCAACCCGGTAAGACACGACTTATCGCCACTGGCAGCAGCCACTGGTAACAG
GATTAGCAGAGCGAGGTATGTAGGCGGTGCTACAGAGTTCTTGAAGTGGTGGCCTAACTACGGCTACACT
AGAAGGACAGTATTTGGTATCTGCGCTCTGCTGAAGCCAGTTACCTTCGGAAAAAGAGTTGGTAGCTCTT
GATCCGGCAAACAAACCACCGCTGGTAGCGGTGGTTTTTTTGTTTGCAAGCAGCAGATTACGCGCAGAAA
AAAAGGATCTCAAGAAGATCCTTTGATCTTTTCTACGGGGTCTGACGCTCAGTGGAACGAAAACTCACGT
TAAGGGATTTTGGTCATGAGATTATCAAAAAGGATCTTCACCTAGATCCTTTTAAATTAAAAATGAAGTT
TTAAATCAATCTAAAGTATATATGAGTAAACTTGGTCTGACAGTTACCAATGCTTAATCAGTGAGGCACC
TATCTCAGCGATCTGTCTATTTCGTTCATCCATAGTTGCCTGACTCCCCGTCGTGTAGATAACTACGATA
CGGGAGGGCTTACCATCTGGCCCCAGTGCTGCAATGATACCGCGAGACCCACGCTCACCGGCTCCAGATT
TATCAGCAATAAACCAGCCAGCCGGAAGGGCCGAGCGCAGAAGTGGTCCTGCAACTTTATCCGCCTCCAT
CCAGTCTATTAATTGTTGCCGGGAAGCTAGAGTAAGTAGTTCGCCAGTTAATAGTTTGCGCAACGTTGTT
GCCATTGCTGCAGGCATCGTGGTGTCACGCTCGTCGTTTGGTATGGCTTCATTCAGCTCCGGTTCCCAAC
GATCAAGGCGAGTTACATGATCCCCCATGTTGTGCAAAAAAGCGGTTAGCTCCTTCGGTCCTCCGATCGT
TGTCAGAAGTAAGTTGGCCGCAGTGTTATCACTCATGGTTATGGCAGCACTGCATAATTCTCTTACTGTC
ATGCCATCCGTAAGATGCTTTTCTGTGACTGGTGAGTACTCAACCAAGTCATTCTGAGAATAGTGTATGC
GGCGACCGAGTTGCTCTTGCCCGGCGTCAACACGGGATAATACCGCGCCACATAGCAGAACTTTAAAAGT
GCTCATCATTGGAAAACGTTCTTCGGGGCGAAAACTCTCAAGGATCTTACCGCTGTTGAGATCCAGTTCG
ATGTAACCCACTCGTGCACCCAACTGATCTTCAGCATCTTTTACTTTCACCAGCGTTTCTGGGTGAGCAA
AAACAGGAAGGCAAAATGCCGCAAAAAAGGGAATAAGGGCGACACGGAAATGTTGAATACTCATACTCTT
CCTTTTTCAATATTATTGAAGCATTTATCAGGGTTATTGTCTCATGAGCGGATACATATTTGAATGTATT
TAGAAAAATAAACAAATAGGGGTTCCGCGCACATTTCCCCGAAAAGTGCCACCTGACGTCTAAGAAACCA
TTATTATCATGACATTAACCTATAAAAATAGGCGTATCACGAGGCCCTTTCGTCTTCAAGAATTCCCGAC
ACCATCGAATGGTGCAAAACCTTTCGCGGTATGGCATGATAGCGCCCGGAAGAGAGTCAATTCAGGGTGG
TGAATGTGAAACCAGTAACGTTATACGATGTCGCAGAGTATGCCGGTGTCTCTTATCAGACCGTTTCCCG
CGTGGTGAACCAGGCCAGCCACGTTTCTGCGAAAACGCGGGAAAAAGTGGAAGCGGCGATGGCGGAGCTG
AATTACATTCCCAACCGCGTGGCACAACAACTGGCGGGCAAACAGTCGTTGCTGATTGGCGTTGCCACCT
CCAGTCTGGCCCTGCACGCGCCGTCGCAAATTGTCGCGGCGATTAAATCTCGCGCCGATCAACTGGGTGC
CAGCGTGGTGGTGTCGATGGTAGAACGAAGCGGCGTCGAAGCCTGTAAAGCGGCGGTGCACAATCTTCTC
GCGCAACGCGTCAGTGGGCTGATCATTAACTATCCGCTGGATGACCAGGATGCCATTGCTGTGGAAGCTG
CCTGCACTAATGTTCCGGCGTTATTTCTTGATGTCTCTGACCAGACACCCATCAACAGTATTATTTTCTC
CCATGAAGACGGTACGCGACTGGGCGTGGAGCATCTGGTCGCATTGGGTCACCAGCAAATCGCGCTGTTA
GCGGGCCCATTAAGTTCTGTCTCGGCGCGTCTGCGTCTGGCTGGCTGGCATAAATATCTCACTCGCAATC
AAATTCAGCCGATAGCGGAACGGGAAGGCGACTGGAGTGCCATGTCCGGTTTTCAACAAACCATGCAAAT
GCTGAATGAGGGCATCGTTCCCACTGCGATGCTGGTTGCCAACGATCAGATGGCGCTGGGCGCAATGCGC
GCCATTACCGAGTCCGGGCTGCGCGTTGGTGCGGATATCTCGGTAGTGGGATACGACGATACCGAAGACA
GCTCATGTTATATCCCGCCGTTAACCACCATCAAACAGGATTTTCGCCTGCTGGGGCAAACCAGCGTGGA
CCGCTTGCTGCAACTCTCTCAGGGCCAGGCGGTGAAGGGCAATCAGCTGTTGCCCGTCTCACTGGTGAAA
AGAAAAACCACCCTGGCGCCCAATACGCAAACCGCCTCTCCCCGCGCGTTGGCCGATTCATTAATGCAGC
TGGCACGACAGGTTTCCCGACTGGAAAGCGGGCAGTGAGCGCAACGCAATTAATGTAAGTTAGCTCACTC
ATTAGGCACAATTCTCATGTTTGACAGCTTATCATCGACTGCACGGTGCACCAATGCTTCTGGCGTCAGG
CAGCCATCGGAAGCTGTGGTATGGCTGTGCAGGTCGTAAATCACTGCATAATTCGTGTCGCTCAAGGCGC
ACTCCCGTTCTGGATAATGTTTTTTGCGCCGACATCATAACGGTTCTGGCAAATATTCTGAAATGAGCTG
Features (pLannotate 1.2.2; 21 found; start..end, strand, type, name):
      1..29      +  promoter       tac promoter: strong E. coli promoter; hybrid between the trp and lac UV5 promoters
     37..53      +  protein_bind   lac operator: The lac repressor binds to the lac operator to inhibit transcription in E. coli. This inhibition can be relieved by adding lactose or isopropyl-β-D-thiogalactopyranoside (IPTG). lac repressor encoded by lacI
    138..155     +  CDS            6xHis: 6xHis affinity tag
    171..824     +  CDS            GST26_SCHJA: Experimental evidence at protein level: Swiss-Prot protein existence level 1. GST isoenzymes appear to play a central role in the parasite detoxification system. Other functions are also suspected including a role in increasing the solubility of haematin in the parasite gut. From Schistosoma japonicum (Blood fluke).
    906..1709    +  CDS            CAPNS1: CPNS1_HUMAN - Also known as CAPN4, CAPNS. Experimental evidence at protein level: Swiss-Prot protein existence level 1. Regulatory subunit of the calcium-regulated non-lysosomal thiol-protease which catalyzes limited proteolysis of substrates involved in cytoskeletal remodeling and signal transduction. From Homo sapiens (Human).
   1725..1772    +  terminator     fd terminator (sequence withheld): central terminator from bacteriophage fd (Otsuka and Kunisawa, 1982)
   1777..1989    +  CDS            M13 gene III (fragment) (sequence partly withheld): pIII; III; minor coat protein
   2004..2474    +  CDS            M13 gene III (fragment) (sequence partly withheld): pIII; III; minor coat protein
   2496..2566    +  CDS            TcR (fragment): tetracycline efflux protein; tet; confers resistance to tetracycline
   2808..3188    -  CDS            YPB1_ECOLX: Protein predicted: Swiss-Prot protein existence level 4. From Escherichia coli.
   3205..3356    +  CDS            rop (fragment): Rop protein, which maintains plasmids at low copy number; rop
   3392..3820    -  rep_origin     f1 ori (sequence partly withheld): f1 bacteriophage origin of replication; arrow indicates direction of (+) strand synthesis
   3829..3868    +  CDS            rop (fragment): Rop protein, which maintains plasmids at low copy number; rop
   3970..4110    +  misc_feature   bom: basis of mobility region from pBR322
   4296..4883    -  rep_origin     ori: high-copy-number ColE1/pMB1/pBR322/pUC origin of replication
   5054..5914    -  CDS            AmpR: β-lactamase; bla; confers resistance to ampicillin, carbenicillin, and related antibiotics
   5915..6019    -  promoter       AmpR promoter: bla
   6128..6205    +  promoter       lacIq promoter: lacI (mutant); In the lacIq allele, a single base change in the promoter boosts expression of the lacI gene about 10-fold.
   6206..7288    +  CDS            lacI: lac repressor; lacI; The lac repressor binds to the lac operator to inhibit transcription in E. coli. This inhibition can be relieved by adding lactose or isopropyl-β-D-thiogalactopyranoside (IPTG).
   7301..7322    +  protein_bind   CAP binding site: CAP binding activates transcription in the presence of cAMP. E. coli catabolite activator protein
   7341..7358    +  promoter       tet promoter (fragment): E. coli promoter for tetracycline efflux protein gene
