[The description below was written by a language model from this plasmid's Addgene catalogue record and pLannotate feature annotations shown in this document.]
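Description:
pHH0103_CAPNS1_EF-hand_8+EF-hand_5 is a bacterial expression plasmid of about 7.5 kb, built on the pHH0103 backbone, for producing and purifying a domain fragment of human CAPNS1, the small regulatory subunit of the calcium-dependent calpain proteases. The insert name indicates that the cloned region spans two annotated EF-hand calcium-binding modules. It was placed between SfiI and NotI sites, and the feature table shows a CAPNS1 coding segment of roughly 800 nt.

Expression is driven by the strong hybrid tac promoter followed by a lac operator. The plasmid also carries lacI under the lacIq promoter, so transcription is repressed until IPTG is added. The open reading frame begins with a 6xHis tag, followed by Schistosoma japonicum glutathione S-transferase and then the CAPNS1 fragment. The product is therefore an N-terminally His- and GST-tagged fusion suited to nickel or glutathione affinity purification. A bacteriophage fd terminator lies just downstream.

Beyond the terminator are fragments of M13 gene III, along with an f1 origin that interrupts a rop remnant and partial tetracycline resistance and tet promoter sequences. These suggest the backbone derives from a pBR322-type phage-display phagemid, though the gene III fragments sit after the terminator and do not appear to form part of the expressed fusion. Replication relies on a ColE1/pMB1-type origin with the bom region, the catalogue lists the plasmid as low copy, and selection is by ampicillin through β-lactamase. The associated publication is a large-scale survey of ligands for peptide recognition modules, which is consistent with use of the purified domain as a target in binding selections.
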