Addgene plasmid #109995: pHH0103_CAPNS1_EF-hand_8+EF-hand_5
Purpose: Protein expression and purification of CAPNS1_EF-hand_8+EF-hand_5
Depositing lab: Sachdev Sidhu. Depositing organization: University of Toronto. Publication: Large-scale survey and database of high affinity ligands for peptide recognition modules. Teyra J, Kelil A, Jain S, Helmy M, Jajodia R, Hooda Y, Gu J, D'Cruz AA, Nicholson SE, Min J, Sudol M, Kim PM, Bader GD, Sidhu SS. Mol Syst Biol. 2020 Dec;16(12):e9310. doi: 10.15252/msb.20199310. PubMed 33438817.
Backbone
  Vector backbone: pHH0103
  Vector type: Bacterial Expression
Growth in bacteria
  Bacterial resistance: Ampicillin, 100 μg/mL
  Growth temperature: 37°C
  Growth strain: DH5alpha
  Copy number: Low Copy
Gene/Insert
  Gene/Insert name: CAPNS1_EF-hand_8+EF-hand_5
  Species: H. sapiens (human)
  Entrez Gene: CAPNS1 (a.k.a. CALPAIN4, CANP, CANPS, CAPN4, CDPS, CSS1)
  Cloning method: Restriction Enzyme; 5′ cloning site Sfi1 (unknown if destroyed); 3′ cloning site Not1 (unknown if destroyed)
Terms and licenses: Academic/Nonprofit Terms; Industry Terms: Not Available to Industry
How to cite: pHH0103_CAPNS1_EF-hand_8+EF-hand_5 was a gift from Sachdev Sidhu (Addgene plasmid # 109995 ; http://n2t.net/addgene:109995 ; RRID:Addgene_109995)
