>Addgene plasmid #109995 | pHH0103_CAPNS1_EF-hand_8+EF-hand_5 | depositor partial sequence | sequence record 206947 | pHH0103_CAPNS1_EF-hand_8+EF-hand_5 sequence 825 bps
GGCCCAGCCGGCCATGTTTCTGGTCAACAGCTTCCTGAAAGGCGGTGGCGGTGGCGGTGGCGGTGGCGGT
GGCCTGGGTGGCGGTCTGGGCAATGTTCTGGGCGGTCTGATTTCTGGTGCGGGCGGTGGCGGTGGCGGTG
GCGGTGGCGGTGGCGGTGGCGGTGGCGGTGGCGGTGGCGGTACGGCCATGCGTATCCTGGGCGGTGTGAT
TAGTGCAATCTCCGAAGCGGCGGCACAGTATAACCCGGAACCGCCGCCGCCGCGTACCCATTACAGCAAC
ATTGAAGCCAATGAATCTGAAGAAGTTCGCCAGTTTCGTCGCCTGTTCGCCCAACTGGCAGGCGATGACA
TGGAAGTCTCAGCAACCGAACTGATGAACATTCTGAATAAAGTGGTTACCCGTCACCCGGATCTGAAAAC
GGACGGCTTTGGTATCGATACCTGCCGCAGTATGGTCGCCGTGATGGATTCCGACACCACGGGCAAACTG
GGTTTTGAAGAATTCAAATACCTGTGGAACAACATCAAACGTTGGCAGGCTATCTACAAACAATTTGATA
CCGACCGCTCCGGCACGATTTGCAGCTCTGAACTGCCGGGCGCGTTTGAAGCTGCGGGTTTCCATCTGAA
CGAACACCTGTATAATATGATTATCCGTCGCTACTCAGATGAATCGGGTAACATGGATTTTGACAATTTC
ATCTCATGTCTGGTGCGTCTGGATGCTATGTTTCGCGCGTTCAAATCGCTGGATAAAGACGGCACGGGTC
AGATTCAAGTTAATATCCAGGAATGGCTGCAACTGACCATGTATAGCGCGGCCGC
